LOCUS       Exported 8712 bp ds-DNA circular SYN 15-AUG-2017
DEFINITION  synthetic circular DNA
ACCESSION   .
VERSION     .
KEYWORDS    pSN20 complete_addgene deposit
SOURCE      synthetic DNA construct
  ORGANISM  synthetic DNA construct
REFERENCE   1 (bases 1 to 8712)
  AUTHORS   .
  TITLE     Direct Submission
  JOURNAL   Exported Tuesday, Aug 15, 2017 from SnapGene 3.1.3
            http://www.snapgene.com
COMMENT     Created: Saturday, February 7, 2009 4:13 PM
FEATURES             Location/Qualifiers
     source          1..8712
                     /organism="synthetic DNA construct"
                     /mol_type="other DNA"
     misc_feature    4137..4707
                     /note="Promoter hPGK"
     gene            4708..5424
                     /note="vex-GFP"
     misc_feature    5425..5490
                     /note="P2A"
     gene            5491..6570
                     /note="human OCT4 orf"
     misc_feature    6571..6771
                     /note="VP16 ctd..425-490"
ORIGIN
        1 caggtggcac ttttcgggga aatgtgcgcg gaacccctat ttgtttattt ttctaaatac
       61 attcaaatat gtatccgctc atgagacaat aaccctgata aatgcttcaa taatattgaa
      121 aaaggaagag tatgagtatt caacatttcc gtgtcgccct tattcccttt tttgcggcat
      181 tttgccttcc tgtttttgct cacccagaaa cgctggtgaa agtaaaagat gctgaagatc
      241 agttgggtgc acgagtgggt tacatcgaac tggatctcaa cagcggtaag atccttgaga
      301 gttttcgccc cgaagaacgt tttccaatga tgagcacttt taaagttctg ctatgtggcg
      361 cggtattatc ccgtattgac gccgggcaag agcaactcgg tcgccgcata cactattctc
      421 agaatgactt ggttgagtac tcaccagtca cagaaaagca tcttacggat ggcatgacag
      481 taagagaatt atgcagtgct gccataacca tgagtgataa cactgcggcc aacttacttc
      541 tgacaacgat cggaggaccg aaggagctaa ccgctttttt gcacaacatg ggggatcatg
      601 taactcgcct tgatcgttgg gaaccggagc tgaatgaagc cataccaaac gacgagcgtg
      661 acaccacgat gcctgtagca atggcaacaa cgttgcgcaa actattaact ggcgaactac
      721 ttactctagc ttcccggcaa caattaatag actggatgga ggcggataaa gttgcaggac
      781 cacttctgcg ctcggccctt ccggctggct ggtttattgc tgataaatct ggagccggtg
      841 agcgtgggtc tcgcggtatc attgcagcac tggggccaga tggtaagccc tcccgtatcg
      901 tagttatcta cacgacgggg agtcaggcaa ctatggatga acgaaataga cagatcgctg
      961 agataggtgc ctcactgatt aagcattggt aactgtcaga ccaagtttac tcatatatac
     1021 tttagattga tttaaaactt catttttaat ttaaaaggat ctaggtgaag atcctttttg
     1081 ataatctcat gaccaaaatc ccttaacgtg agttttcgtt ccactgagcg tcagaccccg
     1141 tagaaaagat caaaggatct tcttgagatc ctttttttct gcgcgtaatc tgctgcttgc
     1201 aaacaaaaaa accaccgcta ccagcggtgg tttgtttgcc ggatcaagag ctaccaactc
     1261 tttttccgaa ggtaactggc ttcagcagag cgcagatacc aaatactgtc cttctagtgt
     1321 agccgtagtt aggccaccac ttcaagaact ctgtagcacc gcctacatac ctcgctctgc
     1381 taatcctgtt accagtggct gctgccagtg gcgataagtc gtgtcttacc gggttggact
     1441 caagacgata gttaccggat aaggcgcagc ggtcgggctg aacggggggt tcgtgcacac
     1501 agcccagctt ggagcgaacg acctacaccg aactgagata cctacagcgt gagctatgag
     1561 aaagcgccac gcttcccgaa gggagaaagg cggacaggta tccggtaagc ggcagggtcg
     1621 gaacaggaga gcgcacgagg gagcttccag ggggaaacgc ctggtatctt tatagtcctg
     1681 tcgggtttcg ccacctctga cttgagcgtc gatttttgtg atgctcgtca ggggggcgga
     1741 gcctatggaa aaacgccagc aacgcggcct ttttacggtt cctggccttt tgctggcctt
     1801 ttgctcacat gttctttcct gcgttatccc ctgattctgt ggataaccgt attaccgcct
     1861 ttgagtgagc tgataccgct cgccgcagcc gaacgaccga gcgcagcgag tcagtgagcg
     1921 aggaagcgga agagcgccca atacgcaaac cgcctctccc cgcgcgttgg ccgattcatt
     1981 aatgcagctg gcacgacagg tttcccgact ggaaagcggg cagtgagcgc aacgcaatta
     2041 atgtgagtta gctcactcat taggcacccc aggctttaca ctttatgctt ccggctcgta
     2101 tgttgtgtgg aattgtgagc ggataacaat ttcacacagg aaacagctat gaccatgatt
     2161 acgccaagcg cgcaattaac cctcactaaa gggaacaaaa gctggagctg caagcttaat
     2221 gtagtcttat gcaatactct tgtagtcttg caacatggta acgatgagtt agcaacatgc
     2281 cttacaagga gagaaaaagc accgtgcatg ccgattggtg gaagtaaggt ggtacgatcg
     2341 tgccttatta ggaaggcaac agacgggtct gacatggatt ggacgaacca ctgaattgcc
     2401 gcattgcaga gatattgtat ttaagtgcct agctcgatac aataaacggg tctctctggt
     2461 tagaccagat ctgagcctgg gagctctctg gctaactagg gaacccactg cttaagcctc
     2521 aataaagctt gccttgagtg cttcaagtag tgtgtgcccg tctgttgtgt gactctggta
     2581 actagagatc cctcagaccc ttttagtcag tgtggaaaat ctctagcagt ggcgcccgaa
     2641 cagggacctg aaagcgaaag ggaaaccaga gctctctcga cgcaggactc ggcttgctga
     2701 agcgcgcacg gcaagaggcg aggggcggcg actggtgagt acgccaaaaa ttttgactag
     2761 cggaggctag aaggagagag atgggtgcga gagcgtcagt attaagcggg ggagaattag
     2821 atcgcgatgg gaaaaaattc ggttaaggcc agggggaaag aaaaaatata aattaaaaca
     2881 tatagtatgg gcaagcaggg agctagaacg attcgcagtt aatcctggcc tgttagaaac
     2941 atcagaaggc tgtagacaaa tactgggaca gctacaacca tcccttcaga caggatcaga
     3001 agaacttaga tcattatata atacagtagc aaccctctat tgtgtgcatc aaaggataga
     3061 gataaaagac accaaggaag ctttagacaa gatagaggaa gagcaaaaca aaagtaagac
     3121 caccgcacag caagcggccg ctgatcttca gacctggagg aggagatatg agggacaatt
     3181 ggagaagtga attatataaa tataaagtag taaaaattga accattagga gtagcaccca
     3241 ccaaggcaaa gagaagagtg gtgcagagag aaaaaagagc agtgggaata ggagctttgt
     3301 tccttgggtt cttgggagca gcaggaagca ctatgggcgc agcctcaatg acgctgacgg
     3361 tacaggccag acaattattg tctggtatag tgcagcagca gaacaatttg ctgagggcta
     3421 ttgaggcgca acagcatctg ttgcaactca cagtctgggg catcaagcag ctccaggcaa
     3481 gaatcctggc tgtggaaaga tacctaaagg atcaacagct cctggggatt tggggttgct
     3541 ctggaaaact catttgcacc actgctgtgc cttggaatgc tagttggagt aataaatctc
     3601 tggaacagat ttggaatcac acgacctgga tggagtggga cagagaaatt aacaattaca
     3661 caagcttaat acactcctta attgaagaat cgcaaaacca gcaagaaaag aatgaacaag
     3721 aattattgga attagataaa tgggcaagtt tgtggaattg gtttaacata acaaattggc
     3781 tgtggtatat aaaattattc ataatgatag taggaggctt ggtaggttta agaatagttt
     3841 ttgctgtact ttctatagtg aatagagtta ggcagggata ttcaccatta tcgtttcaga
     3901 cccacctccc aaccccgagg ggacccgaca ggcccgaagg aatagaagaa gaaggtggag
     3961 agagagacag agacagatcc attcgattag tgaacggatc tcgacggtat cggttaactt
     4021 ttaaaagaaa aggggggatt ggggggtaca gtgcagggga aagaatagta gacataatag
     4081 caacagacat acaaactaaa gaattacaaa aacaaattac aaaaattcaa aattttatcg
     4141 atcacgagac tagcctcgag aagcttgata tcgaattccc acggggttgg ggttgcgcct
     4201 tttccaaggc agccctgggt ttgcgcaggg acgcggctgc tctgggcgtg gttccgggaa
     4261 acgcagcggc gccgaccctg ggtctcgcac attcttcacg tccgttcgca gcgtcacccg
     4321 gatcttcgcc gctacccttg tgggcccccc ggcgacgctt cctgctccgc ccctaagtcg
     4381 ggaaggttcc ttgcggttcg cggcgtgccg gacgtgacaa acggaagccg cacgtctcac
     4441 tagtaccctc gcagacggac agcgccaggg agcaatggca gcgcgccgac cgcgatgggc
     4501 tgtggccaat agcggctgct cagcggggcg cgccgagagc agcggccggg aaggggcggt
     4561 gcgggaggcg gggtgtgggg cggtagtgtg ggccctgttc ctgcccgcgc ggtgttccgc
     4621 attctgcaag cctccggagc gcacgtcggc agtcggctcc ctcgttgacc gaatcaccga
     4681 cctctctccc cagggggatc caccggtatg gtgagcaagg gcgaggagct gttcaccggg
     4741 gtggtgccca tcctggtcga gctggacggc gacgtaaacg gccacaagtt cagcgtgtcc
     4801 ggcgagggcg agggcgatgc cacctacggc aagctgaccc tgaagttcat ctgcaccacc
     4861 ggcaagctgc ccgtgccctg gcccaccctc gtgaccacct tcagctacgg cgtgcagtgc
     4921 ttcagccgct accccgacca catgaagcag cacgacttct tcaagtccgc catgcccgaa
     4981 ggctacgtcc aggagcgcac catcagcttc aaggacgacg gcaactacaa gacccgcgcc
     5041 gaggtgaagt tcgagggcga caccctggtg aaccgcatcg agctgaaggg catcgacttc
     5101 aaggaggacg gcaacatcct ggggcacaag ctggagtaca actacaacag ccacaacgtc
     5161 tatatcacgg ccgacaagca gaagaacggc atcaaggcga acttcaagat ccgccacaac
     5221 atcgaggacg gcagcgtgca gctcgccgac cactaccagc agaacacccc catcggcgac
     5281 ggccccgtgc tgctgcccga caaccactac ctgttcatcc agtccgccct gagcaaagac
     5341 cccaacgaga agcgcgatca catggtcctg ctggagttcg tgaccgccgc cgggatcact
     5401 cacggcatgg acgagctgta caagggatct ggagcaacaa acttctcact actcaaacaa
     5461 gcaggtgacg tggaggagaa tcccggccct atggcgggac acctggcttc ggatttcgcc
     5521 ttctcgcccc ctccaggtgg tggaggtgat gggccagggg ggccggagcc gggctgggtt
     5581 gatcctcgga cctggctaag cttccaaggc cctcctggag ggccaggaat cgggccgggg
     5641 gttgggccag gctctgaggt gtgggggatt cccccatgcc ccccgccgta tgagttctgt
     5701 ggggggatgg cgtactgtgg gccccaggtt ggagtggggc tagtgcccca aggcggcttg
     5761 gagacctctc agcctgaggg tgaagcagga gtcggggtgg agagcaactc cgatggggcc
     5821 tccccggagc cctgcaccgt cacccctggt gccgtgaagc tggagaagga gaagctggag
     5881 caaaacccgg aggagtccca ggacatcaaa gctctgcaga aagaactcga gcaatttgcc
     5941 aagctcctga agcagaagag gatcaccctg ggatatacac aggccgatgt ggggctcacc
     6001 ctgggggttc tatttgggaa ggtattcagc caaacgacca tctgccgctt tgaggctctg
     6061 cagcttagct tcaagaacat gtgtaagctg cggcccttgc tgcagaagtg ggtggaggaa
     6121 gctgacaaca atgaaaatct tcaggagata tgcaaagcag aaaccctcgt gcaggcccga
     6181 aagagaaagc gaaccagtat cgagaaccga gtgagaggca acctggagaa tttgttcctg
     6241 cagtgcccga aacccacact gcagcagatc agccacatcg cccagcagct tgggctcgag
     6301 aaggatgtgg tccgagtgtg gttctgtaac cggcgccaga agggcaagcg atcaagcagc
     6361 gactatgcac aacgagagga ttttgaggct gctgggtctc ctttctcagg gggaccagtg
     6421 tcctttcctc tggccccagg gccccatttt ggtaccccag gctatgggag ccctcacttc
     6481 actgcactgt actcctcggt ccctttccct gagggggaag cctttccccc tgtctctgtc
     6541 accactctgg gctctcccat gcattcaaac cacttagacg gcgaggacgt ggcgatggcg
     6601 catgccgacg cgctagacga tttcgatctg gacatgttgg gggacgggga ttccccgggt
     6661 ccgggattta ccccccacga ctccgccccc tacggcgctc tggatatggc cgacttcgag
     6721 tttgagcaga tgtttaccga tgcccttgga attgacgagt acggtgggtg agtcgacaat
     6781 caacctctgg attacaaaat ttgtgaaaga ttgactggta ttcttaacta tgttgctcct
     6841 tttacgctat gtggatacgc tgctttaatg cctttgtatc atgctattgc ttcccgtatg
     6901 gctttcattt tctcctcctt gtataaatcc tggttgctgt ctctttatga ggagttgtgg
     6961 cccgttgtca ggcaacgtgg cgtggtgtgc actgtgtttg ctgacgcaac ccccactggt
     7021 tggggcattg ccaccacctg tcagctcctt tccgggactt tcgctttccc cctccctatt
     7081 gccacggcgg aactcatcgc cgcctgcctt gcccgctgct ggacaggggc tcggctgttg
     7141 ggcactgaca attccgtggt gttgtcgggg aagctgacgt cctttccatg gctgctcgcc
     7201 tgtgttgcca cctggattct gcgcgggacg tccttctgct acgtcccttc ggccctcaat
     7261 ccagcggacc ttccttcccg cggcctgctg ccggctctgc ggcctcttcc gcgtcttcgc
     7321 cttcgccctc agacgagtcg gatctccctt tgggccgcct ccccgcctgg aattcgagct
     7381 cggtaccttt aagaccaatg acttacaagg cagctgtaga tcttagccac tttttaaaag
     7441 aaaagggggg actggaaggg ctaattcact cccaacgaag acaagatctg ctttttgctt
     7501 gtactgggtc tctctggtta gaccagatct gagcctggga gctctctggc taactaggga
     7561 acccactgct taagcctcaa taaagcttgc cttgagtgct tcaagtagtg tgtgcccgtc
     7621 tgttgtgtga ctctggtaac tagagatccc tcagaccctt ttagtcagtg tggaaaatct
     7681 ctagcagtag tagttcatgt catcttatta ttcagtattt ataacttgca aagaaatgaa
     7741 tatcagagag tgagaggaac ttgtttattg cagcttataa tggttacaaa taaagcaata
     7801 gcatcacaaa tttcacaaat aaagcatttt tttcactgca ttctagttgt ggtttgtcca
     7861 aactcatcaa tgtatcttat catgtctggc tctagctatc ccgcccctaa ctccgcccag
     7921 ttccgcccat tctccgcccc atggctgact aatttttttt atttatgcag aggccgaggc
     7981 cgcctcggcc tctgagctat tccagaagta gtgaggaggc ttttttggag gcctaggctt
     8041 ttgcgtcgag acgtacccaa ttcgccctat agtgagtcgt attacgcgcg ctcactggcc
     8101 gtcgttttac aacgtcgtga ctgggaaaac cctggcgtta cccaacttaa tcgccttgca
     8161 gcacatcccc ctttcgccag ctggcgtaat agcgaagagg cccgcaccga tcgcccttcc
     8221 caacagttgc gcagcctgaa tggcgaatgg cgcgnnnnnn nnnnnnnnnn nnnnnnnnnn
     8281 nnnnnnnnnn nnnnnnnnnn nnnnnnnnnn nnnnnnnnnn nnnnnnnnnn nnnnnnnnnn
     8341 nnnnnnnnnn nnnnnnnnnn nnnnnnnnnn nnnnnnnncn nnnnnnnnnn nnnnnnnnnn
     8401 nnnnnnnnnn nnnnnnnnnn nnnnnnnnnn nnnnnnnnnn nnnnnnnnnn nnnnnnnnnn
     8461 nnnnnnnnnn annnnnnnnn nnnnnnnnnn nnnnnnnnnn nnnnnnnnnn nnnnnnnnnn
     8521 cctttgacgt tggagtccac gttctttnnn nnnnnnnnnn nnnnnnnnnn nnnnnnnnnn
     8581 nnnnacccta tctcggtcta ttcttttgat ttataaggga ttttgccgat ttcggcctat
     8641 tggttaaaaa atgagctgat ttaacaaaaa tttaacgcga attttaacaa aatattaacg
     8701 tttacaattt cc
//
