>Addgene plasmid #100105 | pSN20 | addgene full sequence | sequence record 193264 | Addgene NGS Result
GGGGTTGGGGTTGCGCCTTTTCCAAGGCAGCCCTGGGTTTGCGCAGGGACGCGGCTGCTCTGGGCGTGGT
TCCGGGAAACGCAGCGGCGCCGACCCTGGGTCTCGCACATTCTTCACGTCCGTTCGCAGCGTCACCCGGA
TCTTCGCCGCTACCCTTGTGGGCCCCCCGGCGACGCTTCCTGCTCCGCCCCTAAGTCGGGAAGGTTCCTT
GCGGTTCGCGGCGTGCCGGACGTGACAAACGGAAGCCGCACGTCTCACTAGTACCCTCGCAGACGGACAG
CGCCAGGGAGCAATGGCAGCGCGCCGACCGCGATGGGCTGTGGCCAATAGCGGCTGCTCAGCAGGGCGCG
CCGAGAGCAGCGGCCGGGAAGGGGCGGTGCGGGAGGCGGGGTGTGGGGCGGTAGTGTGGGCCCTGTTCCT
GCCCGCGCGGTGTTCCGCATTCTGCAAGCCTCCGGAGCGCACGTCGGCAGTCGGCTCCCTCGTTGACCGA
ATCACCGACCTCTCTCCCCAGGGGGATCCACCGGTATGGTGAGCAAGGGCGAGGAGCTGTTCACCGGGGT
GGTGCCCATCCTGGTCGAGCTGGACGGCGACGTAAACGGCCACAAGTTCAGCGTGTCCGGCGAGGGCGAG
GGCGATGCCACCTACGGCAAGCTGACCCTGAAGTTCATCTGCACCACCGGCAAGCTGCCCGTGCCCTGGC
CCACCCTCGTGACCACCTTCAGCTACGGCGTGCAGTGCTTCAGCCGCTACCCCGACCACATGAAGCAGCA
CGACTTCTTCAAGTCCGCCATGCCCGAAGGCTACGTCCAGGAGCGCACCATCAGCTTCAAGGACGACGGC
AACTACAAGACCCGCGCCGAGGTGAAGTTCGAGGGCGACACCCTGGTGAACCGCATCGAGCTGAAGGGCA
TCGACTTCAAGGAGGACGGCAACATCCTGGGGCACAAGCTGGAGTACAACTACAACAGCCACAACGTCTA
TATCACGGCCGACAAGCAGAAGAACGGCATCAAGGCGAACTTCAAGATCCGCCACAACATCGAGGACGGC
AGCGTGCAGCTCGCCGACCACTACCAGCAGAACACCCCCATCGGCGACGGCCCCGTGCTGCTGCCCGACA
ACCACTACCTGTTCATCCAGTCCGCCCTGAGCAAAGACCCCAACGAGAAGCGCGATCACATGGTCCTGCT
GGAGTTCGTGACCGCCGCCGGGATCACTCACGGCATGGACGAGCTGTACAAGGGATCTGGAGCAACAAAC
TTCTCACTACTCAAACAAGCAGGTGACGTGGAGGAGAATCCCGGCCCTATGGCGGGACACCTGGCTTCGG
ATTTCGCCTTCTCGCCCCCTCCAGGTGGTGGAGGTGATGGGCCAGGGGGGCCGGAGCCGGGCTGGGTTGA
TCCTCGGACCTGGCTAAGCTTCCAAGGCCCTCCTGGAGGGCCAGGAATCGGGCCGGGGGTTGGGCCAGGC
TCTGAGGTGTGGGGGATTCCCCCATGCCCCCCGCCGTATGAGTTCTGTGGGGGGATGGCGTACTGTGGGC
CCCAGGTTGGAGTGGGGCTAGTGCCCCAAGGCGGCTTGGAGACCTCTCAGCCTGAGGGTGAAGCAGGAGT
CGGGGTGGAGAGCAACTCCGATGGGGCCTCCCCGGAGCCCTGCACCGTCACCCCTGGTGCCGTGAAGCTG
GAGAAGGAGAAGCTGGAGCAAAACCCGGAGGAGTCCCAGGACATCAAAGCTCTGCAGAAAGAACTCGAGC
AATTTGCCAAGCTCCTGAAGCAGAAGAGGATCACCCTGGGATATACACAGGCCGATGTGGGGCTCACCCT
GGGGGTTCTATTTGGGAAGGTATTCAGCCAAACGACCATCTGCCGCTTTGAGGCTCTGCAGCTTAGCTTC
AAGAACATGTGTAAGCTGCGGCCCTTGCTGCAGAAGTGGGTGGAGGAAGCTGACAACAATGAAAATCTTC
AGGAGATATGCAAAGCAGAAACCCTCGTGCAGGCCCGAAAGAGAAAGCGAACCAGTATCGAGAACCGAGT
GAGAGGCAACCTGGAGAATTTGTTCCTGCAGTGCCCGAAACCCACACTGCAGCAGATCAGCCACATCGCC
CAGCAGCTTGGGCTCGAGAAGGATGTGGTCCGAGTGTGGTTCTGTAACCGGCGCCAGAAGGGCAAGCGAT
CAAGCAGCGACTATGCACAACGAGAGGATTTTGAGGCTGCTGGGTCTCCTTTCTCAGGGGGACCAGTGTC
CTTTCCTCTGGCCCCAGGGCCCCATTTTGGTACCCCAGGCTATGGGAGCCCTCACTTCACTGCACTGTAC
TCCTCGGTCCCTTTCCCTGAGGGGGAAGCCTTTCCCCCTGTCTCTGTCACCACTCTGGGCTCTCCCATGC
ATTCAAACCACTTAGACGGCGAGGACGTGGCGATGGCGCATGCCGACGCGCTAGACGATTTCGATCTGGA
CATGTTGGGGGACGGGGATTCCCCGGGTCCGGGATTTACCCCCCACGACTCCGCCCCCTACGGCGCTCTG
GATATGGCCGACTTCGAGTTTGAGCAGATGTTTACCGATGCCCTTGGAATTGACGAGTACGGTGGGTGAG
TCGACAATCAACCTCTGGATTACAAAATTTGTGAAAGATTGACTGGTATTCTTAACTATGTTGCTCCTTT
TACGCTATGTGGATACGCTGCTTTAATGCCTTTGTATCATGCTATTGCTTCCCGTATGGCTTTCATTTTC
TCCTCCTTGTATAAATCCTGGTTGCTGTCTCTTTATGAGGAGTTGTGGCCCGTTGTCAGGCAACGTGGCG
TGGTGTGCACTGTGTTTGCTGACGCAACCCCCACTGGTTGGGGCATTGCCACCACCTGTCAGCTCCTTTC
CGGGACTTTCGCTTTCCCCCTCCCTATTGCCACGGCGGAACTCATCGCCGCCTGCCTTGCCCGCTGCTGG
ACAGGGGCTCGGCTGTTGGGCACTGACAATTCCGTGGTGTTGTCGGGGAAGCTGACGTCCTTTCCATGGC
TGCTCGCCTGTGTTGCCACCTGGATTCTGCGCGGGACGTCCTTCTGCTACGTCCCTTCGGCCCTCAATCC
AGCGGACCTTCCTTCCCGCGGCCTGCTGCCGGCTCTGCGGCCTCTTCCGCGTCTTCGCCTTCGCCCTCAG
ACGAGTCGGATCTCCCTTTGGGCCGCCTCCCCGCCTGGAATTCGAGCTCGGTACCTTTAAGACCAATGAC
TTACAAGGCAGCTGTAGATCTTAGCCACTTTTTAAAAGAAAAGGGGGGACTGGAAGGGCTAATTCACTCC
CAACGAAGACAAGATATCCTGCTAGCTCCGGATCCGGACCTGTACTGGGTCTCTCTGGTTAGACCAGATC
TGAGCCTGGGAGCTCTCTGGCTAACTAGGGAACCCACTGCTTAAGCCTCAATAAAGCTTGCCTTGAGTGC
TTCAAGTAGTGTGTGCCCGTCTGTTGTGTGACTCTGGTAACTAGAGATCCCTCAGACCCTTTTAGTCAGT
GTGGAAAATCTCTAGCAGTAGTAGTTCATGTCATCTTATTATTCAGTATTTATAACTTGCAAAGAAATGA
ATATCAGAGAGTGAGAGGAACTTGTTTATTGCAGCTTATAATGGTTACAAATAAAGCAATAGCATCACAA
ATTTCACAAATAAAGCATTTTTTTCACTGCATTCTAGTTGTGGTTTGTCCAAACTCATCAATGTATCTTA
TCATGTCTGGCTCTAGCTATCCCGCCCCTAACTCCGCCCATCCCGCCCCTAACTCCGCCCAGTTCCGCCC
ATTCTCCGCCCCATGGCTGACTAATTTTTTTTATTTATGCAGAGGCCGAGGCCGCCTCGGCCTCTGAGCT
ATTCCAGAAGTAGTGAGGAGGCTTTTTTGGAGGCCTAGGGACGTACCCAATTCGCCCTATAGTGAGTCGT
ATTACGCGCGCTCACTGGCCGTCGTTTTACAACGTCGTGACTGGGAAAACCCTGGCGTTACCCAACTTAA
TCGCCTTGCAGCACATCCCCCTTTCGCCAGCTGGCGTAATAGCGAAGAGGCCCGCACCGATCGCCCTTCC
CAACAGTTGCGCAGCCTGAATGGCGAATGGG
[124 nt withheld, positions 4092-4215]
C
[91 nt withheld, positions 4217-4307]
A
[49 nt withheld, positions 4309-4357]
CCTTTGACGTTGGAGTCCACGTTCTTT
[37 nt withheld, positions 4385-4421]
ACCCTATCTCGGTCTATTCTTTTGATTTATAAGGGATTTTGCCGATTTCGGCCTATTGGTTAAAAAATGA
GCTGATTTAACAAAAATTTAACGCGAATTTTAACAAAATATTAACGCTTACAATTTAGGTGGCACTTTTC
GGGGAAATGTGCGCGGAACCCCTATTTGTTTATTTTTCTAAATACATTCAAATATGTATCCGCTCATGAG
ACAATAACCCTGATAAATGCTTCAATAATATTGAAAAAGGAAGAGTATGAGTATTCAACATTTCCGTGTC
GCCCTTATTCCCTTTTTTGCGGCATTTTGCCTTCCTGTTTTTGCTCACCCAGAAACGCTGGTGAAAGTAA
AAGATGCTGAAGATCAGTTGGGTGCACGAGTGGGTTACATCGAACTGGATCTCAACAGCGGTAAGATCCT
TGAGAGTTTTCGCCCCGAAGAACGTTTTCCAATGATGAGCACTTTTAAAGTTCTGCTATGTGGCGCGGTA
TTATCCCGTATTGACGCCGGGCAAGAGCAACTCGGTCGCCGCATACACTATTCTCAGAATGACTTGGTTG
AGTACTCACCAGTCACAGAAAAGCATCTTACGGATGGCATGACAGTAAGAGAATTATGCAGTGCTGCCAT
AACCATGAGTGATAACACTGCGGCCAACTTACTTCTGACAACGATCGGAGGACCGAAGGAGCTAACCGCT
TTTTTGCACAACATGGGGGATCATGTAACTCGCCTTGATCGTTGGGAACCGGAGCTGAATGAAGCCATAC
CAAACGACGAGCGTGACACCACGATGCCTGTAGCAATGGCAACAACGTTGCGCAAACTATTAACTGGCGA
ACTACTTACTCTAGCTTCCCGGCAACAATTAATAGACTGGATGGAGGCGGATAAAGTTGCAGGACCACTT
CTGCGCTCGGCCCTTCCGGCTGGCTGGTTTATTGCTGATAAATCTGGAGCCGGTGAGCGTGGGTCTCGCG
GTATCATTGCAGCACTGGGGCCAGATGGTAAGCCCTCCCGTATCGTAGTTATCTACACGACGGGGAGTCA
GGCAACTATGGATGAACGAAATAGACAGATCGCTGAGATAGGTGCCTCACTGATTAAGCATTGGTAACTG
TCAGACCAAGTTTACTCATATATACTTTAGATTGATTTAAAACTTCATTTTTAATTTAAAAGGATCTAGG
TGAAGATCCTTTTTGATAATCTCATGACCAAAATCCCTTAACGTGAGTTTTCGTTCCACTGAGCGTCAGA
CCCCGTAGAAAAGATCAAAGGATCTTCTTGAGATCCTTTTTTTCTGCGCGTAATCTGCTGCTTGCAAACA
AAAAAACCACCGCTACCAGCGGTGGTTTGTTTGCCGGATCAAGAGCTACCAACTCTTTTTCCGAAGGTAA
CTGGCTTCAGCAGAGCGCAGATACCAAATACTGTTCTTCTAGTGTAGCCGTAGTTAGGCCACCACTTCAA
GAACTCTGTAGCACCGCCTACATACCTCGCTCTGCTAATCCTGTTACCAGTGGCTGCTGCCAGTGGCGAT
AAGTCGTGTCTTACCGGGTTGGACTCAAGACGATAGTTACCGGATAAGGCGCAGCGGTCGGGCTGAACGG
GGGGTTCGTGCACACAGCCCAGCTTGGAGCGAACGACCTACACCGAACTGAGATACCTACAGCGTGAGCT
ATGAGAAAGCGCCACGCTTCCCGAAGGGAGAAAGGCGGACAGGTATCCGGTAAGCGGCAGGGTCGGAACA
GGAGAGCGCACGAGGGAGCTTCCAGGGGGAAACGCCTGGTATCTTTATAGTCCTGTCGGGTTTCGCCACC
TCTGACTTGAGCGTCGATTTTTGTGATGCTCGTCAGGGGGGCGGAGCCTATGGAAAAACGCCAGCAACGC
GGCCTTTTTACGGTTCCTGGCCTTTTGCTGGCCTTTTGCTCACATGTTCTTTCCTGCGTTATCCCCTGAT
TCTGTGGATAACCGTATTACCGCCTTTGAGTGAGCTGATACCGCTCGCCGCAGCCGAACGACCGAGCGCA
GCGAGTCAGTGAGCGAGGAAGCGGAAGAGCGCCCAATACGCAAACCGCCTCTCCCCGCGCGTTGGCCGAT
TCATTAATGCAGCTGGCACGACAGGTTTCCCGACTGGAAAGCGGGCAGTGAGCGCAACGCAATTAATGTG
AGTTAGCTCACTCATTAGGCACCCCAGGTTTTACACTTTATGCTTCCGGCTCGTATGTTGTGTGGAATTG
TGAGCGGATAACAATTTCACACAGGAAACAGCTATGACCATGATTACGCCAAGCGCGCAATTAACCCTCA
CTAAAGGGAACAAAAGCTGGAGCTGCAAGCTTAATGTAGTCTTATGCAATACTCTTGTAGTCTTGCAACA
TGGTAACGATGAGTTAGCAACATGCCTTACAAGGAGAGAAAAAGCACCGTGCATGCCGATTGGTGGAAGT
AAGGTGGTACGATCGTGCCTTATTAGGAAGGCAACAGACGGGTCTGACATGGATTGGACGAACCACTGAA
TTGCCGCATTGCAGAGATATTGTATTTAAGTGCCTAGCTCGATACATAAACGGGTCTCTCTGGTTAGACC
AGATCTGAGCCTGGGAGCTCTCTGGCTAACTAGGGAACCCACTGCTTAAGCCTCAATAAAGCTTGCCTTG
AGTGCTTCAAGTAGTGTGTGCCCGTCTGTTGTGTGACTCTGGTAACTAGAGATCCCTCAGACCCTTTTAG
TCAGTGTGGAAAATCTCTAGCAGTGGCGCCCGAACAGGGACTTGAAAGCGAAAGGGAAACCAGAGGAGCT
CTCTCGACGCAGGACTCGGCTTGCTGAAGCGCGCACGGCAAGAGGCGAGGGGCGGCGACTGGTGAGTACG
CCAAAAATTTTGACTAGCGGAGGCTAGAAGGAGAGAGATGGGTGCGAGAGCGTCAGTATTAAGCGGGGGA
GAATTAGATCGCGATGGGAAAAAATTCGGTTAAGGCCAGGGGGAAAGAAAAAATATAAATTAAAACATAT
AGTATGGGCAAGCAGGGAGCTAGAACGATTCGCAGTTAATCCTGGCCTGTTAGAAACATCAGAAGGCTGT
AGACAAATACTGGGACAGCTACAACCATCCCTTCAGACAGGATCAGAAGAACTTAGATCATTATATAATA
CAGTAGCAACCCTCTATTGTGTGCATCAAAGGATAGAGATAAAAGACACCAAGGAAGCTTTAGACAAGAT
AGAGGAAGAGCAAAACAAAAGTAAGACCACCGCACAGCAAGCGGCCGCTGATCTTCAGACCTGGAGGAGG
AGATATGAGGGACAATTGGAGAAGTGAATTATATAAATATAAAGTAGTAAAAATTGAACCATTAGGAGTA
GCACCCACCAAGGCAAAGAGAAGAGTGGTGCAGAGAGAAAAAAGAGCAGTGGGAATAGGAGCTTTGTTCC
TTGGGTTCTTGGGAGCAGCAGGAAGCACTATGGGCGCAGCGTCAATGACGCTGACGGTACAGGCCAGACA
ATTATTGTCTGGTATAGTGCAGCAGCAGAACAATTTGCTGAGGGCTATTGAGGCGCAACAGCATCTGTTG
CAACTCACAGTCTGGGGCATCAAGCAGCTCCAGGCAAGAATCCTGGCTGTGGAAAGATACCTAAAGGATC
AACAGCTCCTGGGGATTTGGGGTTGCTCTGGAAAACTCATTTGCACCACTGCTGTGCCTTGGAATGCTAG
TTGGAGTAATAAATCTCTGGAACAGATTTGGAATCACACGACCTGGATGGAGTGGGACAGAGAAATTAAC
AATTACACAAGCTTAATACACTCCTTAATTGAAGAATCGCAAAACCAGCAAGAAAAGAATGAACAAGAAT
TATTGGAATTAGATAAATGGGCAAGTTTGTGGAATTGGTTTAACATAACAAATTGGCTGTGGTATATAAA
ATTATTCATAATGATAGTAGGAGGCTTGGTAGGTTTAAGAATAGTTTTTGCTGTACTTTCTATAGTGAAT
AGAGTTAGGCAGGGATATTCACCATTATCGTTTCAGACCCACCTCCCAACCCCGAGGGGACCCGACAGGC
CCGAAGGAATAGAAGAAGAAGGTGGAGAGAGAGACAGAGACAGATCCATTCGATTAGTGAACGGATCTCG
ACGGTATCGGTTAACTTTTAAAAGAAAAGGGGGGATTGGGGGGTACAGTGCAGGGGAAAGAATAGTAGAC
ATAATAGCAACAGACATACAAACTAAAGAATTACAAAAACAAATTACAAAAATTCAAAATTTTATCGATC
ACGAGACTAGCCTCGAGAAGCTTGATATCGAATTCCAC
Features (pLannotate 1.2.2; 28 found; start..end, strand, type, name):
      1..511     +  promoter       hPGK promoter: human phosphoglycerate kinase 1 promoter
    526..1242    +  CDS            PA-GFP: photoactivatable GFP variant (Patterson et al., 2002) mammalian codon-optimized
   1309..2388    +  CDS            POU5F1: PO5F1_HUMAN - Also known as OCT3, OCT4, OTF3. Experimental evidence at protein level: Swiss-Prot protein existence level 1. Transcription factor that binds to the octamer motif (5'- ATTTGCAT-3'). Forms a trimeric complex with SOX2 or SOX15 on DNA and controls the expression of a number of genes involved in embryonic development such as YES1, FGF4, UTF1 and ZFP206. Critical for early embryogenesis and for embryonic stem cell pluripotency. From Homo sapiens (Human).
   2388..2586    +  CDS            VP16 AD (fragment): transcriptional activation domain of herpes simplex virus protein VP16 (Triezenberg et al., 1988; Cousens et al., 1989); UL48
   2596..3184    +  misc_feature   WPRE: woodchuck hepatitis virus posttranscriptional regulatory element
   3201..3341    +  CDS            nef (fragment): NEF_HV1Z6 - Experimental evidence at protein level: Swiss-Prot protein existence level 1. Extracellular Nef protein targets CD4(+) T-lymphocytes for apoptosis by interacting with CXCR4 surface receptors. From Human immunodeficiency virus type 1 group M subtype D (isolate Z6) (HIV-1).
   3337..3517    +  LTR            5' LTR (truncated): truncated 5' long terminal repeat (LTR) from HIV-1
   3589..3710    +  polyA_signal   SV40 poly(A) signal: SV40 polyadenylation signal
   3750..3885    +  rep_origin     SV40 ori: SV40 origin of replication
   3906..3924    -  promoter       T7 promoter: promoter for bacteriophage T7 RNA polymerase
   3932..4087    +  CDS            lacZα (fragment): LacZα fragment of β-galactosidase; lacZ fragment
   4092..4520    +  rep_origin     f1 ori (sequence partly withheld): f1 bacteriophage origin of replication; arrow indicates direction of (+) strand synthesis
   4573..4677    +  promoter       AmpR promoter: bla
   4678..5538    +  CDS            AmpR: β-lactamase; bla; confers resistance to ampicillin, carbenicillin, and related antibiotics
   5709..6297    +  rep_origin     ori: high-copy-number ColE1/pMB1/pBR322/pUC origin of replication
   6480..6572    +  CDS            lacI (fragment): lac repressor; lacI; The lac repressor binds to the lac operator to inhibit transcription in E. coli. This inhibition can be relieved by adding lactose or isopropyl-β-D-thiogalactopyranoside (IPTG).
   6585..6606    +  protein_bind   CAP binding site: CAP binding activates transcription in the presence of cAMP. E. coli catabolite activator protein
   6621..6651    +  promoter       lac promoter: promoter for the E. coli lac operon
   6659..6675    +  protein_bind   lac operator: The lac repressor binds to the lac operator to inhibit transcription in E. coli. This inhibition can be relieved by adding lactose or isopropyl-β-D-thiogalactopyranoside (IPTG). lac repressor encoded by lacI
   6720..6738    +  promoter       T3 promoter: promoter for bacteriophage T3 RNA polymerase
   6766..6992    +  promoter       RSV promoter: Rous sarcoma virus enhancer/promoter
   6993..7173    +  LTR            5' LTR (truncated): truncated 5' long terminal repeat (LTR) from HIV-1
   7220..7345    +  misc_feature   HIV-1 Ψ: packaging signal of human immunodeficiency virus type 1
   7329..7692    +  CDS            HIV-1 gag (fragment): gag protein from human immunodeficiency virus 1; gag
   7838..8071    +  misc_feature   RRE: The Rev response element (RRE) of HIV-1 allows for Rev-dependent mRNA export from the nucleus to the cytoplasm.
   8448..8548    +  CDS            Rev (fragment): human immunodeficiency virus 1 (HIV-1) Rev protein; rev; enhances nuclear export of unspliced and incompletely spliced viral mRNAs
   8567..8684    +  misc_feature   cPPT/CTS: central polypurine tract and central termination sequence of HIV-1
   8704..8727    -  misc_feature   MCS (fragment): pBluescript multiple cloning site
