[The description below was written by a language model from this plasmid's Addgene catalogue record, the feature table of its GenBank file and pLannotate feature annotations shown in this document.]
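Description:
pSN20 is a lentiviral transfer plasmid for mammalian expression, built on the pLM-vexGFP-OCT4 backbone, that expresses human OCT4 (POU5F1) fused to a viral transcriptional activation domain. It is propagated in E. coli through a high-copy ColE1/pUC-type origin with ampicillin selection (AmpR), and it also carries an f1 origin, an SV40 origin and residual pBluescript-derived lac/T3/T7 elements. The viral framework has a third-generation style layout. An RSV promoter drives a truncated HIV-1 5' LTR, followed by the Ψ packaging signal with a gag fragment, the Rev response element and the cPPT/CTS. The expression cassette comes next, then a WPRE, a truncated 3' LTR and an SV40 polyadenylation signal. Because packaging functions are absent, they must be supplied in trans to make virus.

The payload is a single open reading frame driven by the human PGK promoter. It encodes vexGFP, a violet-excitable GFP variant that the automated annotation labels as a photoactivatable GFP-type sequence. This is followed by a P2A self-cleaving peptide and the human OCT4 coding sequence, joined at its C-terminus to a fragment of the herpes simplex VP16 activation domain. The depositor annotates this fragment as residues 425–490 and describes it as a "medium" VP16 domain. The P2A lets the fluorescent marker and the OCT4-VP16 chimera be produced as separate proteins from one transcript, so transduced cells can be identified by fluorescence, while the WPRE enhances transcript expression.

The associated work examines OCT4 and SOX2 as transcriptional activators in reprogramming human fibroblasts, which suggests the construct is meant to test OCT4 carrying a heterologous activation domain. The depositor map (8,712 bp) and the sequencing-derived record (8,729 nt) differ slightly in length and numbering but describe the same arrangement.
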