Addgene plasmid #100105: pSN20
Purpose: expresses a chimeric OCT4-activator fusion
Depositing lab: Mark Ptashne. Depositing organization: Memorial Sloan-Kettering Cancer Center. Publication: OCT4 and SOX2 Work as Transcriptional Activators in Reprogramming Human Fibroblasts. Narayan S, Bryant G, Shah S, Berrozpe G, Ptashne M. Cell Rep. 2017 Aug 15;20(7):1585-1596. doi: 10.1016/j.celrep.2017.07.071. PubMed 28813671.
Backbone
  Vector backbone: pLM-vexGFP-OCT4
  Backbone manufacturer: Michel Sadelain (Addgene plasmid # 22240)
  Vector type: Mammalian Expression, Lentiviral
Growth in bacteria
  Bacterial resistance: Ampicillin, 100 μg/mL
  Growth temperature: 37°C
  Growth strain: NEB Stable
  Copy number: Unknown
Gene/Insert
  Gene/Insert name: vexGFP-P2A-OCT4 fused to a 'medium' VP16 domain
  Species: H. sapiens (human)
  Entrez Gene: POU5F1 (a.k.a. OCT3, OCT4, OCT4Borf1, OTF-3, OTF3, OTF4, Oct-3, Oct-4, Oct3/4)
  Cloning method: Ligation Independent Cloning
  Sequencing primers: 5′ unknown
Terms and licenses: Academic/Nonprofit Terms; Industry Terms: Not Available to Industry
How to cite: pSN20 was a gift from Mark Ptashne (Addgene plasmid # 100105 ; http://n2t.net/addgene:100105 ; RRID:Addgene_100105)
